>Addgene plasmid #162077 | pSCAR_sgRNA_puro-mKate-lox5171 | addgene full sequence | sequence record 325298 | Addgene NGS Result
GAAAAGCATCTTACGGATGGCATGACAGTAAGAGAATTATGCAGTGCTGCCATAACCATGAGTGATAACA
CTGCGGCCAACTTACTTCTGACAACGATCGGAGGACCGAAGGAGCTAACCGCTTTTTTGCACAACATGGG
GGATCATGTAACTCGCCTTGATCGTTGGGAACCGGAGCTGAATGAAGCCATACCAAACGACGAGCGTGAC
ACCACGATGCCTGTAGCAATGGCAACAACGTTGCGCAAACTATTAACTGGCGAACTACTTACTCTAGCTT
CCCGGCAACAATTAATAGACTGGATGGAGGCGGATAAAGTTGCAGGACCACTTCTGCGCTCGGCCCTTCC
GGCTGGCTGGTTTATTGCTGATAAATCTGGAGCCGGTGAGCGTGGGTCTCGCGGTATCATTGCAGCACTG
GGGCCAGATGGTAAGCCCTCCCGTATCGTAGTTATCTACACGACGGGGAGTCAGGCAACTATGGATGAAC
GAAATAGACAGATCGCTGAGATAGGTGCCTCACTGATTAAGCATTGGTAACTGTCAGACCAAGTTTACTC
ATATATACTTTAGATTGATTTAAAACTTCATTTTTAATTTAAAAGGATCTAGGTGAAGATCCTTTTTGAT
AATCTCATGACCAAAATCCCTTAACGTGAGTTTTCGTTCCACTGAGCGTCAGACCCCGTAGAAAAGATCA
AAGGATCTTCTTGAGATCCTTTTTTTCTGCGCGTAATCTGCTGCTTGCAAACAAAAAAACCACCGCTACC
AGCGGTGGTTTGTTTGCCGGATCAAGAGCTACCAACTCTTTTTCCGAAGGTAACTGGCTTCAGCAGAGCG
CAGATACCAAATACTGTTCTTCTAGTGTAGCCGTAGTTAGGCCACCACTTCAAGAACTCTGTAGCACCGC
CTACATACCTCGCTCTGCTAATCCTGTTACCAGTGGCTGCTGCCAGTGGCGATAAGTCGTGTCTTACCGG
GTTGGACTCAAGACGATAGTTACCGGATAAGGCGCAGCGGTCGGGCTGAACGGGGGGTTCGTGCACACAG
CCCAGCTTGGAGCGAACGACCTACACCGAACTGAGATACCTACAGCGTGAGCTATGAGAAAGCGCCACGC
TTCCCGAAGGGAGAAAGGCGGACAGGTATCCGGTAAGCGGCAGGGTCGGAACAGGAGAGCGCACGAGGGA
GCTTCCAGGGGGAAACGCCTGGTATCTTTATAGTCCTGTCGGGTTTCGCCACCTCTGACTTGAGCGTCGA
TTTTTGTGATGCTCGTCAGGGGGGCGGAGCCTATGGAAAAACGCCAGCAACGCGGCCTTTTTACGGTTCC
TGGCCTTTTGCTGGCCTTTTGCTCACATGTTCTTTCCTGCGTTATCCCCTGATTCTGTGGATAACCGTAT
TACCGCCTTTGAGTGAGCTGATACCGCTCGCCGCAGCCGAACGACCGAGCGCAGCGAGTCAGTGAGCGAG
GAAGCGGAAGAGCGCCCAATACGCAAACCGCCTCTCCCCGCGCGTTGGCCGATTCATTAATGCAGCTGGC
ACGACAGGTTTCCCGACTGGAAAGCGGGCAGTGAGCGCAACGCAATTAATGTGAGTTAGCTCACTCATTA
GGCACCCCAGGCTTTACACTTTATGCTTCCGGCTCGTATGTTGTGTGGAATTGTGAGCGGATAACAATTT
CACACAGGAAACAGCTATGACCATGATTACGCCAAGCGCGCAATTAACCCTCACTAAAGGGAACAAAAGC
TGGAGCTGCAAGCTTAATGTAGTCTTATGCAATACTCTTGTAGTCTTGCAACATGGTAACGATGAGTTAG
CAACATGCCTTACAAGGAGAGAAAAAGCACCGTGCATGCCGATTGGTGGAAGTAAGGTGGTACGATCGTG
CCTTATTAGGAAGGCAACAGACGGGTCTGACATGGATTGGACGAACCACTGAATTGCCGCATTGCAGAGA
TATTGTATTTAAGTGCCTAGCTCGATACATAAACGGGTCTCTCTGGTTAGACCAGATCTGAGCCTGGGAG
CTCTCTGGCTAACTAGGGAACCCACTGCTTAAGCCTCAATAAAGCTTGCCTTGAGTGCTTCAAGTAGTGT
GTGCCCGTCTGTTGTGTGACTCTGGTAACTAGAGATCCCTCAGACCCTTTTAGTCAGTGTGGAAAATCTC
TAGCAGTGGCGCCCGAACAGGGACTTGAAAGCGAAAGGGAAACCAGAGGAGCTCTCTCGACGCAGGACTC
GGCTTGCTGAAGCGCGCACGGCAAGAGGCGAGGGGCGGCGACTGGTGAGTACGCCAAAAATTTTGACTAG
CGGAGGCTAGAAGGAGAGAGATGGGTGCGAGAGCGTCAGTATTAAGCGGGGGAGAATTAGATCGCGATGG
GAAAAAATTCGGTTAAGGCCAGGGGGAAAGAAAAAATATAAATTAAAACATATAGTATGGGCAAGCAGGG
AGCTAGAACGATTCGCAGTTAATCCTGGCCTGTTAGAAACATCAGAAGGCTGTAGACAAATACTGGGACA
GCTACAACCATCCCTTCAGACAGGATCAGAAGAACTTAGATCATTATATAATACAGTAGCAACCCTCTAT
TGTGTGCATCAAAGGATAGAGATAAAAGACACCAAGGAAGCTTTAGACAAGATAGAGGAAGAGCAAAACA
AAAGTAAGACCACCGCACAGCAAGCGGCCGCTGATCTTCAGACCTGGAGGAGGAGATATGAGGGACAATT
GGAGAAGTGAATTATATAAATATAAAGTAGTAAAAATTGAACCATTAGGAGTAGCACCCACCAAGGCAAA
GAGAAGAGTGGTGCAGAGAGAAAAAAGAGCAGTGGGAATAGGAGCTTTGTTCCTTGGGTTCTTGGGAGCA
GCAGGAAGCACTATGGGCGCAGCGTCAATGACGCTGACGGTACAGGCCAGACAATTATTGTCTGGTATAG
TGCAGCAGCAGAACAATTTGCTGAGGGCTATTGAGGCGCAACAGCATCTGTTGCAACTCACAGTCTGGGG
CATCAAGCAGCTCCAGGCAAGAATCCTGGCTGTGGAAAGATACCTAAAGGATCAACAGCTCCTGGGGATT
TGGGGTTGCTCTGGAAAACTCATTTGCACCACTGCTGTGCCTTGGAATGCTAGTTGGAGTAATAAATCTC
TGGAACAGATTTGGAATCACACGACCTGGATGGAGTGGGACAGAGAAATTAACAATTACACAAGCTTAAT
ACACTCCTTAATTGAAGAATCGCAAAACCAGCAAGAAAAGAATGAACAAGAATTATTGGAATTAGATAAA
TGGGCAAGTTTGTGGAATTGGTTTAACATAACAAATTGGCTGTGGTATATAAAATTATTCATAATGATAG
TAGGAGGCTTGGTAGGTTTAAGAATAGTTTTTGCTGTACTTTCTATAGTGAATAGAGTTAGGCAGGGATA
TTCACCATTATCGTTTCAGACCCACCTCCCAACCCCGAGGGGACCCGGTACCGAGGGCCTATTTCCCATG
ATTCCTTCATATTTGCATATACGATACAAGGCTGTTAGAGAGATAATTAGAATTAATTTGACTGTAAACA
CAAAGATATTAGTACAAAATACGTGACGTAGAAAGTAATAATTTCTTGGGTAGTTTGCAGTTTTAAAATT
ATGTTTTAAAATGGACTATCATATGCTTACCGTAACTTGAAAGTATTTCGATTTCTTGGCTTTATATATC
TTGTGGAAAGGACGAAACACCGGAGACGCTTTTTTCGTCTCAGTTTGAGAGCTAGAAATAGCAAGTTCAA
ATAAGGCTAGTCCGTTATCAACTTGAAAAAGTGGCACCGAGTCGGTGCTTTTTTGAATTCAAGCTTGGCG
TAACTAGATCTTGAGACAAATGGCAGTATTCATCCACAATTTTAAAAGAAAAGGGGGGATTGGGGGGTAC
AGTGCAGGGGAAAGAATAGTAGACATAATAGCAACAGACATACAAACTAAAGAATTACAAAAACAAATTA
CAAAAATTCAAAATTTTCGGGTTTATTACAGGGACAGCAGAGATCCACTTTGGCGCCGGCTCGAGGGGGC
CCGGGATAACTTCGTATAGTACACATTATACGAAGTTATTGCAAAGATGGATAAAGTTTTAAACAGAGAG
GAATCTTTGCAGCTAATGGACCTTCTAGGTCTTGAAAGGAGTGGGAATTGGCTCCGGTGCCCGTCAGTGG
GCAGAGCGCACATCGCCCACAGTCCCCGAGAAGTTGGGGGGAGGGGTCGGCAATTGATCCGGTGCCTAGA
GAAGGTGGCGCGGGGTAAACTGGGAAAGTGATGTCGTGTACTGGCTCCGCCTTTTTCCCGAGGGTGGGGG
AGAACCGTATATAAGTGCAGTAGTCGCCGTGAACGTTCTTTTTCGCAACGGGTTTGCCGCCAGAACACAG
GTAAGTGCCGTGTGTGGTTCCCGCGGGCCTGGCCTCTTTACGGGTTATGGCCCTTGCGTGCCTTGAATTA
CTTCCACCTGGCTGCAGTACGTGATTCTTGATCCCGAGCTTCGGGTTGGAAGTGGGTGGGAGAGTTCGAG
GCCTTGCGCTTAAGGAGCCCCTTCGCCTCGTGCTTGAGTTGAGGCCTGGCCTGGGCGCTGGGGCCGCCGC
GTGCGAATCTGGTGGCACCTTCGCGCCTGTCTCGCTGCTTTCGATAAGTCTCTAGCCATTTAAAATTTTT
GATGACCTGCTGCGACGCTTTTTTTCTGGCAAGATAGTCTTGTAAATGCGGGCCAAGATCTGCACACTGG
TATTTCGGTTTTTGGGGCCGCGGGCGGCGACGGGGCCCGTGCGTCCCAGCGCACATGTTCGGCGAGGCGG
GGCCTGCGAGCGCGGCCACCGAGAATCGGACGGGGGTAGTCTCAAGCTGGCCGGCCTGCTCTGGTGCCTG
GCCTCGCGCCGCCGTGTATCGCCCCGCCCTGGGCGGCAAGGCTGGCCCGGTCGGCACCAGTTGCGTGAGC
GGAAAGATGGCCGCTTCCCGGCCCTGCTGCAGGGAGCTCAAAATGGAGGACGCGGCGCTCGGGAGAGCGG
GCGGGTGAGTCACCCACACAAAGGAAAAGGGCCTTTCCGTCCTCAGCCGTCGCTTCATGTGACTCCACGG
AGTACCGGGCGCCGTCCAGGCACCTCGATTAGTTCTCGAGCTTTTGGAGTACGTCGTCTTTAGGTTGGGG
GGAGGGGTTTTATGCGATGGAGTTTCCCCACACTGAGTGGGTGGAGACTGAAGTTAGGCCAGCTTGGCAC
TTGATGTAATTCTCCTTGGAATTTGCCCTTTTTGAGTTTGGATCTTGGTTCATTCTCAAGCCTCAGACAG
TGGTTCAAAGTTTTTTTCTTCCATTTCAGGTGTCGTGACGTACGGCCACCATGACCGAGTACAAGCCCAC
GGTGCGCCTCGCCACCCGCGACGACGTCCCCAGGGCCGTACGCACCCTCGCCGCCGCGTTCGCCGACTAC
CCCGCCACGCGCCACACCGTCGATCCGGACCGCCACATCGAGCGGGTCACCGAGCTGCAAGAACTCTTCC
TCACGCGCGTCGGGCTCGACATCGGCAAGGTGTGGGTCGCGGACGACGGCGCCGCCGTGGCGGTCTGGAC
CACGCCGGAGAGCGTCGAAGCGGGGGCGGTGTTCGCCGAGATCGGCCCGCGCATGGCCGAGTTGAGCGGT
TCCCGGCTGGCCGCGCAGCAACAGATGGAAGGCCTCCTGGCGCCGCACCGGCCCAAGGAGCCCGCGTGGT
TCCTGGCCACCGTCGGCGTTTCGCCCGACCACCAGGGCAAGGGTCTGGGCAGCGCCGTCGTGCTCCCCGG
AGTGGAGGCGGCCGAGCGCGCCGGGGTGCCCGCCTTCCTGGAGACCTCCGCGCCCCGCAACCTCCCCTTC
TACGAGCGGCTCGGCTTCACCGTCACCGCCGACGTCGAGGTGCCCGAAGGACCGCGCACCTGGTGCATGA
CCCGCAAGCCCGGTGCCGCTAGCCTGCAGGGATCCGGCGCAACAAACTTCTCTCTGCTGAAACAAGCCGG
AGATGTCGAAGAGAATCCTGGACCGGCTAGCATGGTGAGCGAGCTGATTAAGGAGAACATGCACATGAAG
CTGTACATGGAGGGCACCGTGAACAACCACCACTTCAAGTGCACATCCGAGGGCGAAGGCAAGCCCTACG
AGGGCACCCAGACCATGAGAATCAAGGCGGTCGAGGGCGGCCCTCTCCCCTTCGCCTTCGACATCCTGGC
TACCAGCTTCATGTACGGCAGCAAAACCTTCATCAACCACACCCAGGGCATCCCCGACTTCTTTAAGCAG
TCCTTCCCCGAGGGCTTCACATGGGAGAGAGTCACCACATACGAAGACGGGGGCGTGCTGACCGCTACCC
AGGACACCAGCCTCCAGGACGGCTGCCTCATCTACAACGTCAAGATCAGAGGGGTGAACTTCCCATCCAA
CGGCCCTGTGATGCAGAAGAAAACACTCGGCTGGGAGGCCTCCACCGAGACCCTGTACCCCGCTGACGGC
GGCCTGGAAGGCAGAGCCGACATGGCCCTGAAGCTCGTGGGCGGGGGCCACCTGATCTGCAACTTGAAGA
CCACATACAGATCCAAGAAACCCGCTAAGAACCTCAAGATGCCCGGCGTCTACTATGTGGACAGAAGACT
GGAAAGAATCAAGGAGGCCGACAAAGAGACCTACGTCGAGCAGCACGAGGTGGCTGTGGCCAGATACTGC
GACCTCCCTAGCAAACTGGGGCACAGATAAATAACTTCGTATAGTACACATTATACGAAGTTATACGCGT
TAAGTCGACAATCAACCTCTGGATTACAAAATTTGTGAAAGATTGACTGGTATTCTTAACTATGTTGCTC
CTTTTACGCTATGTGGATACGCTGCTTTAATGCCTTTGTATCATGCTATTGCTTCCCGTATGGCTTTCAT
TTTCTCCTCCTTGTATAAATCCTGGTTGCTGTCTCTTTATGAGGAGTTGTGGCCCGTTGTCAGGCAACGT
GGCGTGGTGTGCACTGTGTTTGCTGACGCAACCCCCACTGGTTGGGGCATTGCCACCACCTGTCAGCTCC
TTTCCGGGACTTTCGCTTTCCCCCTCCCTATTGCCACGGCGGAACTCATCGCCGCCTGCCTTGCCCGCTG
CTGGACAGGGGCTCGGCTGTTGGGCACTGACAATTCCGTGGTGTTGTCGGGGAAATCATCGTCCTTTCCT
TGGCTGCTCGCCTGTGTTGCCACCTGGATTCTGCGCGGGACGTCCTTCTGCTACGTCCCTTCGGCCCTCA
ATCCAGCGGACCTTCCTTCCCGCGGCCTGCTGCCGGCTCTGCGGCCTCTTCCGCGTCTTCGCCTTCGCCC
TCAGACGAGTCGGATCTCCCTTTGGGCCGCCTCCCCGCGTCGACTTTAAGACCAATGACTTACAAGGCAG
CTGTAGATCTTAGCCACTTTTTAAAAGAAAAGGGGGGACTGGAAGGGCTAATTCACTCCCAACGAAGACA
AGATCTGCTTTTTGCTTGTACTGGGTCTCTCTGGTTAGACCAGATCTGAGCCTGGGAGCTCTCTGGCTAA
CTAGGGAACCCACTGCTTAAGCCTCAATAAAGCTTGCCTTGAGTGCTTCAAGTAGTGTGTGCCCGTCTGT
TGTGTGACTCTGGTAACTAGAGATCCCTCAGACCCTTTTAGTCAGTGTGGAAAATCTCTAGCAGTACGTA
TAGTAGTTCATGTCATCTTATTATTCAGTATTTATAACTTGCAAAGAAATGAATATCAGAGAGTGAGAGG
AACTTGTTTATTGCAGCTTATAATGGTTACAAATAAAGCAATAGCATCACAAATTTCACAAATAAAGCAT
TTTTTTCACTGCATTCTAGTTGTGGTTTGTCCAAACTCATCAATGTATCTTATCATGTCTGGCTCTAGCT
ATCCCGCCCCTAACTCCGCCCATCCCGCCCCTAACTCCGCCCAGTTCCGCCCATTCTCCGCCCCATGGCT
GACTAATTTTTTTTATTTATGCAGAGGCCGAGGCCGCCTCGGCCTCTGAGCTATTCCAGAAGTAGTGAGG
AGGCTTTTTTGGAGGCCTAGGGACGTACCCAATTCGCCCTATAGTGAGTCGTATTACGCGCGCTCACTGG
CCGTCGTTTTACAACGTCGTGACTGGGAAAACCCTGGCGTTACCCAACTTAATCGCCTTGCAGCACATCC
CCCTTTCGCCAGCTGGCGTAATAGCGAAGAGGCCCGCACCGATCGCCCTTCCCAACAGTTGCGCAGCCTG
AATGGCGAATGGG
[124 nt withheld, positions 8274-8397]
C
[91 nt withheld, positions 8399-8489]
A
[49 nt withheld, positions 8491-8539]
CCTTTGACGTTGGAGTCCACGTTCTTT
[37 nt withheld, positions 8567-8603]
ACCCTATCTCGGTCTATTCTTTTGATTTATAAGGGATTTTGCCGATTTCGGCCTATTGGTTAAAAAATGA
GCTGATTTAACAAAAATTTAACGCGAATTTTAACAAAATATTAACGCTTACAATTTAGGTGGCACTTTTC
GGGGAAATGTGCGCGGAACCCCTATTTGTTTATTTTTCTAAATACATTCAAATATGTATCCGCTCATGAG
ACAATAACCCTGATAAATGCTTCAATAATATTGAAAAAGGAAGAGTATGAGTATTCAACATTTCCGTGTC
GCCCTTATTCCCTTTTTTGCGGCATTTTGCCTTCCTGTTTTTGCTCACCCAGAAACGCTGGTGAAAGTAA
AAGATGCTGAAGATCAGTTGGGTGCACGAGTGGGTTACATCGAACTGGATCTCAACAGCGGTAAGATCCT
TGAGAGTTTTCGCCCCGAAGAACGTTTTCCAATGATGAGCACTTTTAAAGTTCTGCTATGTGGCGCGGTA
TTATCCCGTATTGACGCCGGGCAAGAGCAACTCGGTCGCCGCATACACTATTCTCAGAATGACTTGGTTG
AGTACTCACCAGTCACA
Features (pLannotate 1.2.2; 32 found; start..end, strand, type, name):
    711..1299    +  rep_origin     ori: high-copy-number ColE1/pMB1/pBR322/pUC origin of replication
   1482..1574    +  CDS            lacI (fragment): lac repressor; lacI; The lac repressor binds to the lac operator to inhibit transcription in E. coli. This inhibition can be relieved by adding lactose or isopropyl-β-D-thiogalactopyranoside (IPTG).
   1587..1608    +  protein_bind   CAP binding site: CAP binding activates transcription in the presence of cAMP. E. coli catabolite activator protein
   1623..1653    +  promoter       lac promoter: promoter for the E. coli lac operon
   1661..1677    +  protein_bind   lac operator: The lac repressor binds to the lac operator to inhibit transcription in E. coli. This inhibition can be relieved by adding lactose or isopropyl-β-D-thiogalactopyranoside (IPTG). lac repressor encoded by lacI
   1722..1740    +  promoter       T3 promoter: promoter for bacteriophage T3 RNA polymerase
   1768..1994    +  promoter       RSV promoter: Rous sarcoma virus enhancer/promoter
   1995..2175    +  LTR            5' LTR (truncated): truncated 5' long terminal repeat (LTR) from HIV-1
   2222..2347    +  misc_feature   HIV-1 Ψ: packaging signal of human immunodeficiency virus type 1
   2331..2694    +  CDS            HIV-1 gag (fragment): gag protein from human immunodeficiency virus 1; gag
   2840..3073    +  misc_feature   RRE: The Rev response element (RRE) of HIV-1 allows for Rev-dependent mRNA export from the nucleus to the cytoplasm.
   3450..3477    +  CDS            Rev (fragment): human immunodeficiency virus 1 (HIV-1) Rev protein; rev; enhances nuclear export of unspliced and incompletely spliced viral mRNAs
   3483..3723    +  promoter       U6 promoter: RNA polymerase III promoter for human U6 snRNA
   3753..3828    +  misc_RNA       gRNA scaffold: guide RNA scaffold for the Streptococcus pyogenes CRISPR/Cas9 system
   3890..4007    +  misc_feature   cPPT/CTS: central polypurine tract and central termination sequence of HIV-1
   4066..4099    +  protein_bind   lox5171: Cre-mediated recombination occurs in the 8-bp core sequence (GTACACAT). lox5171 sites are compatible with each other, but incompatible with loxP or loxN sites (Lee and Saito, 1988). Cre recombinase
   4107..4173    +  CDS            small t antigen (fragment): SV40 (simian virus 40) small t antigen
   4199..4410    +  promoter       EF-1α core promoter: core promoter for human elongation factor EF-1α
   4411..5349    +  intron         EF-1α intron A: intron upstream of the start codon of human EF-1α
   5371..5967    +  CDS            PuroR (fragment): puromycin N-acetyltransferase; pac from Streptomyces; confers resistance to puromycin
   6052..6747    +  CDS            mKate2: mKate2 is a basic (constitutively fluorescent) red fluorescent protein published in 2009, derived from Entacmaea quadricolor. It is reported to be a rapidly-maturing monomer with moderate acid sensitivity.
   6751..6784    +  protein_bind   lox5171: Cre-mediated recombination occurs in the 8-bp core sequence (GTACACAT). lox5171 sites are compatible with each other, but incompatible with loxP or loxN sites (Lee and Saito, 1988). Cre recombinase
   6800..7388    +  misc_feature   WPRE: woodchuck hepatitis virus posttranscriptional regulatory element
   7439..7458    +  misc_feature   cPPT/CTS (fragment): central polypurine tract and central termination sequence of HIV-1
   7460..7693    +  LTR            3' LTR (ΔU3): self-inactivating 3' long terminal repeat (LTR) from HIV-1
   7771..7892    +  polyA_signal   SV40 poly(A) signal: SV40 polyadenylation signal
   7932..8067    +  rep_origin     SV40 ori: SV40 origin of replication
   8088..8106    -  promoter       T7 promoter: promoter for bacteriophage T7 RNA polymerase
   8114..8269    +  CDS            lacZα (fragment): LacZα fragment of β-galactosidase; lacZ fragment
   8274..8702    +  rep_origin     f1 ori (sequence partly withheld): f1 bacteriophage origin of replication; arrow indicates direction of (+) strand synthesis
   8755..8859    +  promoter       AmpR promoter: bla
   8860..540     +  CDS            AmpR (across the origin): β-lactamase; bla; confers resistance to ampicillin, carbenicillin, and related antibiotics
