[The description below was written by a language model from this plasmid's Addgene catalogue record and pLannotate feature annotations shown in this document.]
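Description:
pSCAR_sgRNA_puro-mKate-lox5171 is an empty third-generation lentiviral backbone for delivering Streptococcus pyogenes Cas9 guide RNAs into mammalian cells. It was derived from pRDA_118 by replacing the original EF1a-PuroR cassette with a synthesized EF1a-puroR-2A-mKate2 cassette bearing lox5171 sites. In bacteria it is maintained through a high-copy ColE1/pUC-type origin and selected with ampicillin (AmpR). An f1 origin, an SV40 origin and poly(A) signal, and remnants of lac, T3 and T7 cloning-vector elements are also annotated outside the viral region. The sequenced record is 9,180 nt, somewhat larger than the listed backbone size, consistent with the added reporter cassette.

The transfer cassette begins with an RSV promoter fused to a truncated HIV-1 5' LTR, which allows Tat-independent production of the viral genome. This is followed by the Ψ packaging signal with a gag fragment, the RRE for Rev-dependent export, and a cPPT/CTS, and it ends with a WPRE and a self-inactivating ΔU3 3' LTR. A human U6 promoter sits directly upstream of the gRNA scaffold, and no guide is present, since a user-supplied spacer is cloned between them. Downstream, the EF-1α core promoter with its intron A drives puromycin N-acetyltransferase linked via a 2A peptide to the red fluorescent protein mKate2. This lets transduced cells be selected with puromycin and tracked by fluorescence.

Two same-orientation lox5171 sites flank the whole EF1a-puroR-mKate2 unit, so Cre excises these foreign proteins while leaving the U6-sgRNA cassette integrated. According to the associated publication title, this selective CRISPR antigen removal design supports in vivo CRISPR screens. The likely rationale is that removing potentially immunogenic vector-encoded antigens prevents them from confounding tumour-immune interactions.
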