Addgene plasmid #162077: pSCAR_sgRNA_puro-mKate-lox5171
Purpose: (Empty Backbone) 3rd generation lentivirus sgRNA delivery backbone with Cre-removable mKate2 reporter and puromycin resistance
Depositing lab: Robert Manguso. Depositing organization: Broad Institute. Publication: In vivo screens using a selective CRISPR antigen removal lentiviral vector system reveal immune dependencies in renal cell carcinoma. Dubrot J, Lane-Reticker SK, Kessler EA, Ayer A, Mishra G, Wolfe CH, Zimmer MD, Du PP, Mahapatra A, Ockerman KM, Davis TGR, Kohnle IC, Pope HW, Allen PM, Olander KE, Iracheta-Vellve A, Doench JG, Haining WN, Yates KB, Manguso RT. Immunity. 2021 Jan 20. pii: S1074-7613(21)00001-7. doi: 10.1016/j.immuni.2021.01.001. PubMed 33497609.
Backbone
  Vector backbone: pRDA_118
  Backbone manufacturer: Broad Institute
  Backbone size (bp): 8332
  Modifications to backbone: EF1a-PuroR cassette replaced with synthesized EF1a-puroR-2a-mKate2-lox5171 cassette using traditional restriction enzyme cloning with XmaI and MluI
  Vector type: Mammalian Expression, Lentiviral, Cre/Lox, CRISPR
  Promoter: U6, EF1a
  Selectable markers: Puromycin
Growth in bacteria
  Bacterial resistance: Ampicillin, 100 μg/mL
  Growth temperature: 37°C
  Growth strain: NEB Stable
  Copy number: Unknown
Gene/Insert
  Cloning method: Restriction Enzyme
  Sequencing primers: 5′ GACTATCATATGCTTACCGT; 3′ GGAGGAGAAAATGAAAGCCATACGGG
Terms and licenses: Academic/Nonprofit Terms; Industry Terms: Not Available to Industry
How to cite: pSCAR_sgRNA_puro-mKate-lox5171 was a gift from Robert Manguso (Addgene plasmid # 162077 ; http://n2t.net/addgene:162077 ; RRID:Addgene_162077)
